>Addgene plasmid #74975 | pLKO.1 shETV4-A | depositor full sequence | sequence record 141827 | pLKO.1 shETV4-A sequence 7083 bps
AATTCTCGACCTCGAGACAAATGGCAGTATTCATCCACAATTTTAAAAGAAAAGGGGGGATTGGGGGGTA
CAGTGCAGGGGAAAGAATAGTAGACATAATAGCAACAGACATACAAACTAAAGAATTACAAAAACAAATT
ACAAAAATTCAAAATTTTCGGGTTTATTACAGGGACAGCAGAGATCCACTTTGGCCGCGGCTCGAGGGGG
TTGGGGTTGCGCCTTTTCCAAGGCAGCCCTGGGTTTGCGCAGGGACGCGGCTGCTCTGGGCGTGGTTCCG
GGAAACGCAGCGGCGCCGACCCTGGGTCTCGCACATTCTTCACGTCCGTTCGCAGCGTCACCCGGATCTT
CGCCGCTACCCTTGTGGGCCCCCCGGCGACGCTTCCTGCTCCGCCCCTAAGTCGGGAAGGTTCCTTGCGG
TTCGCGGCGTGCCGGACGTGACAAACGGAAGCCGCACGTCTCACTAGTACCCTCGCAGACGGACAGCGCC
AGGGAGCAATGGCAGCGCGCCGACCGCGATGGGCTGTGGCCAATAGCGGCTGCTCAGCAGGGCGCGCCGA
GAGCAGCGGCCGGGAAGGGGCGGTGCGGGAGGCGGGGTGTGGGGCGGTAGTGTGGGCCCTGTTCCTGCCC
GCGCGGTGTTCCGCATTCTGCAAGCCTCCGGAGCGCACGTCGGCAGTCGGCTCCCTCGTTGACCGAATCA
CCGACCTCTCTCCCCAGGGGGATCCACCGGAGCTTACCATGACCGAGTACAAGCCCACGGTGCGCCTCGC
CACCCGCGACGACGTCCCCAGGGCCGTACGCACCCTCGCCGCCGCGTTCGCCGACTACCCCGCCACGCGC
CACACCGTCGATCCGGACCGCCACATCGAGCGGGTCACCGAGCTGCAAGAACTCTTCCTCACGCGCGTCG
GGCTCGACATCGGCAAGGTGTGGGTCGCGGACGACGGCGCCGCGGTGGCGGTCTGGACCACGCCGGAGAG
CGTCGAAGCGGGGGCGGTGTTCGCCGAGATCGGCCCGCGCATGGCCGAGTTGAGCGGTTCCCGGCTGGCC
GCGCAGCAACAGATGGAAGGCCTCCTGGCGCCGCACCGGCCCAAGGAGCCCGCGTGGTTCCTGGCCACCG
TCGGCGTCTCGCCCGACCACCAGGGCAAGGGTCTGGGCAGCGCCGTCGTGCTCCCCGGAGTGGAGGCGGC
CGAGCGCGCCGGGGTGCCCGCCTTCCTGGAGACCTCCGCGCCCCGCAACCTCCCCTTCTACGAGCGGCTC
GGCTTCACCGTCACCGCCGACGTCGAGGTGCCCGAAGGACCGCGCACCTGGTGCATGACCCGCAAGCCCG
GTGCCTGACGCCCGCCCCACGACCCGCAGCGCCCGACCGAAAGGAGCGCACGACCCCATGCATCGGTACC
TTTAAGACCAATGACTTACAAGGCAGCTGTAGATCTTAGCCACTTTTTAAAAGAAAAGGGGGGACTGGAA
GGGCTAATTCACTCCCAACGAAGACAAGATCTGCTTTTTGCTTGTACTGGGTCTCTCTGGTTAGACCAGA
TCTGAGCCTGGGAGCTCTCTGGCTAACTAGGGAACCCACTGCTTAAGCCTCAATAAAGCTTGCCTTGAGT
GCTTCAAGTAGTGTGTGCCCGTCTGTTGTGTGACTCTGGTAACTAGAGATCCCTCAGACCCTTTTAGTCA
GTGTGGAAAATCTCTAGCAGTAGTAGTTCATGTCATCTTATTATTCAGTATTTATAACTTGCAAAGAAAT
GAATATCAGAGAGTGAGAGGAACTTGTTTATTGCAGCTTATAATGGTTACAAATAAAGCAATAGCATCAC
AAATTTCACAAATAAAGCATTTTTTTCACTGCATTCTAGTTGTGGTTTGTCCAAACTCATCAATGTATCT
TATCATGTCTGGCTCTAGCTATCCCGCCCCTAACTCCGCCCATCCCGCCCCTAACTCCGCCCAGTTCCGC
CCATTCTCCGCCCCATGGCTGACTAATTTTTTTTATTTATGCAGAGGCCGAGGCCGCCTCGGCCTCTGAG
CTATTCCAGAAGTAGTGAGGAGGCTTTTTTGGAGGCCTAGGGACGTACCCAATTCGCCCTATAGTGAGTC
GTATTACGCGCGCTCACTGGCCGTCGTTTTACAACGTCGTGACTGGGAAAACCCTGGCGTTACCCAACTT
AATCGCCTTGCAGCACATCCCCCTTTCGCCAGCTGGCGTAATAGCGAAGAGGCCCGCACCGATCGCCCTT
CCCAACAGTTGCGCAGCCTGAATGGCGAATGGG
[124 nt withheld, positions 2274-2397]
C
[91 nt withheld, positions 2399-2489]
A
[49 nt withheld, positions 2491-2539]
CCTTTGACGTTGGAGTCCACGTTCTTT
[37 nt withheld, positions 2567-2603]
ACCCTATCTCGGTCTATTCTTTTGATTTATAAGGGATTTTGCCGATTTCGGCCTATTGGTTAAAAAATGA
GCTGATTTAACAAAAATTTAACGCGAATTTTAACAAAATATTAACGCTTACAATTTAGGTGGCACTTTTC
GGGGAAATGTGCGCGGAACCCCTATTTGTTTATTTTTCTAAATACATTCAAATATGTATCCGCTCATGAG
ACAATAACCCTGATAAATGCTTCAATAATATTGAAAAAGGAAGAGTATGAGTATTCAACATTTCCGTGTC
GCCCTTATTCCCTTTTTTGCGGCATTTTGCCTTCCTGTTTTTGCTCACCCAGAAACGCTGGTGAAAGTAA
AAGATGCTGAAGATCAGTTGGGTGCACGAGTGGGTTACATCGAACTGGATCTCAACAGCGGTAAGATCCT
TGAGAGTTTTCGCCCCGAAGAACGTTTTCCAATGATGAGCACTTTTAAAGTTCTGCTATGTGGCGCGGTA
TTATCCCGTATTGACGCCGGGCAAGAGCAACTCGGTCGCCGCATACACTATTCTCAGAATGACTTGGTTG
AGTACTCACCAGTCACAGAAAAGCATCTTACGGATGGCATGACAGTAAGAGAATTATGCAGTGCTGCCAT
AACCATGAGTGATAACACTGCGGCCAACTTACTTCTGACAACGATCGGAGGACCGAAGGAGCTAACCGCT
TTTTTGCACAACATGGGGGATCATGTAACTCGCCTTGATCGTTGGGAACCGGAGCTGAATGAAGCCATAC
CAAACGACGAGCGTGACACCACGATGCCTGTAGCAATGGCAACAACGTTGCGCAAACTATTAACTGGCGA
ACTACTTACTCTAGCTTCCCGGCAACAATTAATAGACTGGATGGAGGCGGATAAAGTTGCAGGACCACTT
CTGCGCTCGGCCCTTCCGGCTGGCTGGTTTATTGCTGATAAATCTGGAGCCGGTGAGCGTGGGTCTCGCG
GTATCATTGCAGCACTGGGGCCAGATGGTAAGCCCTCCCGTATCGTAGTTATCTACACGACGGGGAGTCA
GGCAACTATGGATGAACGAAATAGACAGATCGCTGAGATAGGTGCCTCACTGATTAAGCATTGGTAACTG
TCAGACCAAGTTTACTCATATATACTTTAGATTGATTTAAAACTTCATTTTTAATTTAAAAGGATCTAGG
TGAAGATCCTTTTTGATAATCTCATGACCAAAATCCCTTAACGTGAGTTTTCGTTCCACTGAGCGTCAGA
CCCCGTAGAAAAGATCAAAGGATCTTCTTGAGATCCTTTTTTTCTGCGCGTAATCTGCTGCTTGCAAACA
AAAAAACCACCGCTACCAGCGGTGGTTTGTTTGCCGGATCAAGAGCTACCAACTCTTTTTCCGAAGGTAA
CTGGCTTCAGCAGAGCGCAGATACCAAATACTGTTCTTCTAGTGTAGCCGTAGTTAGGCCACCACTTCAA
GAACTCTGTAGCACCGCCTACATACCTCGCTCTGCTAATCCTGTTACCAGTGGCTGCTGCCAGTGGCGAT
AAGTCGTGTCTTACCGGGTTGGACTCAAGACGATAGTTACCGGATAAGGCGCAGCGGTCGGGCTGAACGG
GGGGTTCGTGCACACAGCCCAGCTTGGAGCGAACGACCTACACCGAACTGAGATACCTACAGCGTGAGCT
ATGAGAAAGCGCCACGCTTCCCGAAGGGAGAAAGGCGGACAGGTATCCGGTAAGCGGCAGGGTCGGAACA
GGAGAGCGCACGAGGGAGCTTCCAGGGGGAAACGCCTGGTATCTTTATAGTCCTGTCGGGTTTCGCCACC
TCTGACTTGAGCGTCGATTTTTGTGATGCTCGTCAGGGGGGCGGAGCCTATGGAAAAACGCCAGCAACGC
GGCCTTTTTACGGTTCCTGGCCTTTTGCTGGCCTTTTGCTCACATGTTCTTTCCTGCGTTATCCCCTGAT
TCTGTGGATAACCGTATTACCGCCTTTGAGTGAGCTGATACCGCTCGCCGCAGCCGAACGACCGAGCGCA
GCGAGTCAGTGAGCGAGGAAGCGGAAGAGCGCCCAATACGCAAACCGCCTCTCCCCGCGCGTTGGCCGAT
TCATTAATGCAGCTGGCACGACAGGTTTCCCGACTGGAAAGCGGGCAGTGAGCGCAACGCAATTAATGTG
AGTTAGCTCACTCATTAGGCACCCCAGGCTTTACACTTTATGCTTCCGGCTCGTATGTTGTGTGGAATTG
TGAGCGGATAACAATTTCACACAGGAAACAGCTATGACCATGATTACGCCAAGCGCGCAATTAACCCTCA
CTAAAGGGAACAAAAGCTGGAGCTGCAAGCTTAATGTAGTCTTATGCAATACTCTTGTAGTCTTGCAACA
TGGTAACGATGAGTTAGCAACATGCCTTACAAGGAGAGAAAAAGCACCGTGCATGCCGATTGGTGGAAGT
AAGGTGGTACGATCGTGCCTTATTAGGAAGGCAACAGACGGGTCTGACATGGATTGGACGAACCACTGAA
TTGCCGCATTGCAGAGATATTGTATTTAAGTGCCTAGCTCGATACATAAACGGGTCTCTCTGGTTAGACC
AGATCTGAGCCTGGGAGCTCTCTGGCTAACTAGGGAACCCACTGCTTAAGCCTCAATAAAGCTTGCCTTG
AGTGCTTCAAGTAGTGTGTGCCCGTCTGTTGTGTGACTCTGGTAACTAGAGATCCCTCAGACCCTTTTAG
TCAGTGTGGAAAATCTCTAGCAGTGGCGCCCGAACAGGGACTTGAAAGCGAAAGGGAAACCAGAGGAGCT
CTCTCGACGCAGGACTCGGCTTGCTGAAGCGCGCACGGCAAGAGGCGAGGGGCGGCGACTGGTGAGTACG
CCAAAAATTTTGACTAGCGGAGGCTAGAAGGAGAGAGATGGGTGCGAGAGCGTCAGTATTAAGCGGGGGA
GAATTAGATCGCGATGGGAAAAAATTCGGTTAAGGCCAGGGGGAAAGAAAAAATATAAATTAAAACATAT
AGTATGGGCAAGCAGGGAGCTAGAACGATTCGCAGTTAATCCTGGCCTGTTAGAAACATCAGAAGGCTGT
AGACAAATACTGGGACAGCTACAACCATCCCTTCAGACAGGATCAGAAGAACTTAGATCATTATATAATA
CAGTAGCAACCCTCTATTGTGTGCATCAAAGGATAGAGATAAAAGACACCAAGGAAGCTTTAGACAAGAT
AGAGGAAGAGCAAAACAAAAGTAAGACCACCGCACAGCAAGCGGCCGCTGATCTTCAGACCTGGAGGAGG
AGATATGAGGGACAATTGGAGAAGTGAATTATATAAATATAAAGTAGTAAAAATTGAACCATTAGGAGTA
GCACCCACCAAGGCAAAGAGAAGAGTGGTGCAGAGAGAAAAAAGAGCAGTGGGAATAGGAGCTTTGTTCC
TTGGGTTCTTGGGAGCAGCAGGAAGCACTATGGGCGCAGCGTCAATGACGCTGACGGTACAGGCCAGACA
ATTATTGTCTGGTATAGTGCAGCAGCAGAACAATTTGCTGAGGGCTATTGAGGCGCAACAGCATCTGTTG
CAACTCACAGTCTGGGGCATCAAGCAGCTCCAGGCAAGAATCCTGGCTGTGGAAAGATACCTAAAGGATC
AACAGCTCCTGGGGATTTGGGGTTGCTCTGGAAAACTCATTTGCACCACTGCTGTGCCTTGGAATGCTAG
TTGGAGTAATAAATCTCTGGAACAGATTTGGAATCACACGACCTGGATGGAGTGGGACAGAGAAATTAAC
AATTACACAAGCTTAATACACTCCTTAATTGAAGAATCGCAAAACCAGCAAGAAAAGAATGAACAAGAAT
TATTGGAATTAGATAAATGGGCAAGTTTGTGGAATTGGTTTAACATAACAAATTGGCTGTGGTATATAAA
ATTATTCATAATGATAGTAGGAGGCTTGGTAGGTTTAAGAATAGTTTTTGCTGTACTTTCTATAGTGAAT
AGAGTTAGGCAGGGATATTCACCATTATCGTTTCAGACCCACCTCCCAACCCCGAGGGGACCCGACAGGC
CCGAAGGAATAGAAGAAGAAGGTGGAGAGAGAGACAGAGACAGATCCATTCGATTAGTGAACGGATCTCG
ACGGTATCGATCACGAGACTAGCCTCGAGCGGCCGCCCCCTTCACCGAGGGCCTATTTCCCATGATTCCT
TCATATTTGCATATACGATACAAGGCTGTTAGAGAGATAATTGGAATTAATTTGACTGTAAACACAAAGA
TATTAGTACAAAATACGTGACGTAGAAAGTAATAATTTCTTGGGTAGTTTGCAGTTTTAAAATTATGTTT
TAAAATGGACTATCATATGCTTACCGTAACTTGAAAGTATTTCGATTTCTTGGCTTTATATATCTTGTGG
AAAGGACGAAACACCGGCCCAACAAATGCCCATTTCATCTCGAGATGAAATGGGCATTTGTTGGGTTTTT
Features (pLannotate 1.2.2; 25 found; start..end, strand, type, name):
     41..158     +  misc_feature   cPPT/CTS: central polypurine tract and central termination sequence of HIV-1
    207..717     +  promoter       hPGK promoter: human phosphoglycerate kinase 1 promoter
    739..1338    +  CDS            PuroR: puromycin N-acetyltransferase; pac from Streptomyces alboniger; confers resistance to puromycin
   1381..1464    +  CDS            nef (fragment): NEF_HV1Z2 - Experimental evidence at protein level: Swiss-Prot protein existence level 1. Extracellular Nef protein targets CD4(+) T-lymphocytes for apoptosis by interacting with CXCR4 surface receptors. From Human immunodeficiency virus type 1 group M subtype D (isolate Z2/CDC-Z34) (HIV-1).
   1466..1699    +  LTR            3' LTR (ΔU3): self-inactivating 3' long terminal repeat (LTR) from HIV-1
   1771..1892    +  polyA_signal   SV40 poly(A) signal: SV40 polyadenylation signal
   1932..2067    +  rep_origin     SV40 ori: SV40 origin of replication
   2088..2106    -  promoter       T7 promoter: promoter for bacteriophage T7 RNA polymerase
   2114..2269    +  CDS            lacZα (fragment): LacZα fragment of β-galactosidase; lacZ fragment
   2274..2702    +  rep_origin     f1 ori (sequence partly withheld): f1 bacteriophage origin of replication; arrow indicates direction of (+) strand synthesis
   2755..2859    +  promoter       AmpR promoter: bla
   2860..3720    +  CDS            AmpR: β-lactamase; bla; confers resistance to ampicillin, carbenicillin, and related antibiotics
   3891..4479    +  rep_origin     ori: high-copy-number ColE1/pMB1/pBR322/pUC origin of replication
   4662..4754    +  CDS            lacI (fragment): lac repressor; lacI; The lac repressor binds to the lac operator to inhibit transcription in E. coli. This inhibition can be relieved by adding lactose or isopropyl-β-D-thiogalactopyranoside (IPTG).
   4767..4788    +  protein_bind   CAP binding site: CAP binding activates transcription in the presence of cAMP. E. coli catabolite activator protein
   4803..4833    +  promoter       lac promoter: promoter for the E. coli lac operon
   4841..4857    +  protein_bind   lac operator: The lac repressor binds to the lac operator to inhibit transcription in E. coli. This inhibition can be relieved by adding lactose or isopropyl-β-D-thiogalactopyranoside (IPTG). lac repressor encoded by lacI
   4902..4920    +  promoter       T3 promoter: promoter for bacteriophage T3 RNA polymerase
   4948..5174    +  promoter       RSV promoter: Rous sarcoma virus enhancer/promoter
   5175..5355    +  LTR            5' LTR (truncated): truncated 5' long terminal repeat (LTR) from HIV-1
   5402..5527    +  misc_feature   HIV-1 Ψ: packaging signal of human immunodeficiency virus type 1
   5511..5874    +  CDS            HIV-1 gag (fragment): gag protein from human immunodeficiency virus 1; gag
   6020..6253    +  misc_feature   RRE: The Rev response element (RRE) of HIV-1 allows for Rev-dependent mRNA export from the nucleus to the cytoplasm.
   6630..6730    +  CDS            Rev (fragment): human immunodeficiency virus 1 (HIV-1) Rev protein; rev; enhances nuclear export of unspliced and incompletely spliced viral mRNAs
   6780..7020    +  promoter       U6 promoter: RNA polymerase III promoter for human U6 snRNA
