[The description below was written by a language model from this plasmid's Addgene catalogue record and pLannotate feature annotations shown in this document.]
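Description:
pLKO.1 shETV4-A is a third-generation, self-inactivating HIV-1-based lentiviral shRNA vector built on the pLKO.1 backbone from the Broad Institute's Genetic Perturbation Platform, carrying a hairpin directed against human ETV4 (also known as PEA3 or E1AF), an ETS-family transcription factor. In bacteria it is maintained through a high-copy ColE1/pUC-type origin with ampicillin resistance. An f1 origin and remnants of lac and phage-promoter sequences from the parental cloning vector are also present.

The viral portion begins with a chimeric RSV promoter fused to a truncated 5' LTR, which drives Tat-independent production of genomic RNA in packaging cells. It is followed by the Ψ packaging signal, a gag fragment and the Rev response element for Rev-dependent nuclear export. A human U6 RNA polymerase III promoter lies immediately upstream of the AgeI/EcoRI cloning interval where the shRNA was inserted. The hairpin itself is not annotated in the feature table, but its position between the U6 promoter and the cPPT/CTS element, across the start of the circular sequence record, is consistent with the standard pLKO.1 layout. Downstream, the human PGK promoter expresses puromycin N-acetyltransferase so that transduced mammalian cells can be selected. The ΔU3 3' LTR inactivates the viral promoter after integration, and an SV40 polyadenylation signal and SV40 origin sit outside the LTR.

The catalogue lists the backbone without insert as larger than the final construct, which fits replacement of a stuffer fragment by the short hairpin. The construct is used for stable knockdown of ETV4, and the associated publication concerns how ETS transcription factors, together with ATXN1L and CIC, affect sensitivity to MAPK pathway inhibition.
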