Addgene plasmid #74975: pLKO.1 shETV4-A
Purpose: shETV4 shRNA
Depositing lab: William Hahn. Depositing organization: Dana-Farber Cancer Institute. Publication: ATXN1L, CIC, and ETS Transcription Factors Modulate Sensitivity to MAPK Pathway Inhibition. Wang B, Krall EB, Aguirre AJ, Kim M, Widlund HR, Doshi MB, Sicinska E, Sulahian R, Goodale A, Cowley GS, Piccioni F, Doench JG, Root DE, Hahn WC. Cell Rep. 2017 Feb 7;18(6):1543-1557. doi: 10.1016/j.celrep.2017.01.031. PubMed 28178529.
Backbone
  Vector backbone: pLKO.1
  Backbone manufacturer: Broad Institute - Genetic Perturbation Platform
  Backbone size w/o insert (bp): 8901
  Total vector size (bp): 7082
  Vector type: Mammalian Expression, RNAi
  Selectable markers: Puromycin
Growth in bacteria
  Bacterial resistance: Ampicillin, 100 μg/mL
  Growth temperature: 37°C
  Growth strain: NEB Stable
  Copy number: High Copy
Gene/Insert
  Gene/Insert name: ETV4
  gRNA/shRNA sequence: CCCAACAAATGCCCATTTCAT
  Species: H. sapiens (human)
  Entrez Gene: ETV4 (a.k.a. E1A-F, E1AF, PEA3, PEAS3)
  Cloning method: Restriction Enzyme; 5′ cloning site AgeI (unknown if destroyed); 3′ cloning site EcoRI (unknown if destroyed)
  Sequencing primers: 5′ GACTATCATATGCTTACCGT
Terms and licenses: Academic/Nonprofit Terms; Industry Terms: Not Available to Industry
How to cite: pLKO.1 shETV4-A was a gift from William Hahn (Addgene plasmid # 74975 ; http://n2t.net/addgene:74975 ; RRID:Addgene_74975)
