>Addgene plasmid #74975 | pLKO.1 shETV4-A | addgene partial sequence | sequence record 147394 | puro-variant-R 5'-gtgggcttgtactcggtcat-3'
AGAGGTCGGTGATTCGGTCAACGAGGGAGCCGACTGCCGACGTGCGCTCCGGAGGCTTGCAGAATGCGGA
ACACCGCGCGGGCAGGAACAGGGCCCACACTACCGCCCCACACCCCGCCTCCCGCACCGCCCCTTCCCGG
CCGCTGCTCTCGGCGCGCCCTGCTGAGCAGCCGCTATTGGCCACAGCCCATCGCGGTCGGCGCGCTGCCA
TTGCTCCCTGGCGCTGTCCGTCTGCGAGGGTACTAGTGAGACGTGCGGCTTCCGTTTGTCACGTCCGGCA
CGCCGCGAACCGCAAGGAACCTTCCCGACTTAGGGGCGGAGCAGGAAGCGTCGCCGGGGGGCCCACAAGG
GTAGCGGCGAAGATCCGGGTGACGCTGCGAACGGACGTGAAGAATGTGCGAGACCCAGGGTCGGCGCCGC
TGCGTTTCCCGGAACCACGCCCAGAGCAGCCGCGTCCCTGCGCAAACCCAGGGCTGCCTTGGAAAAGGCG
CAACCCCAACCCCCTCGAGCCGCGGCCAAAGTGGATCTCTGCTGTCCCTGTAATAAACCCGAAAATTTTG
AATTTTTGTAATTTGTTTTTGTAATTCTTTAGTTTGTATGTCTGTTGCTATTATGTCTACTATTCTTTCC
CCTGCACTGTACCCCCCAATCCCCCCTTTTCTTTTAAAATTGTGGATGAATACTGCCATTTGTCTCGAGG
TCGAGAATTAAAAACCCAACAAATGCCCATTTCATCTCGAGATGAAATGGGCATTTGTTGGGCCGGTGTT
TCGTCCT
